>Addgene plasmid #35074 | BRCA1-(894-1057) | addgene partial sequence | sequence record 45081 | T7 5'-TAATACGACTCACTATAGGG-3'
TGGGGACATTCCCTCTGAATATTTTGTTTACTTTAAGAAGGAGATATACCATGGGCAGCAGCCATCATCA
TCATCATCACAGCAGCGGCCTGGTGCCGCGCGGCAGCCATATGAACCAAAGTCCAAAAGTCACTTTTGAA
TGTGAACAAAAGGAAGAAAATCAAGGAAAGAATGAGTCTAATATCAAGCCTGTACAGACAGTTAATATCA
CTGCAGGCTTTCCTGTGGTTGGTCAGAAAGATAAGCCAGTTGATAATGCCAAATGTAGTATCAAAGGAGG
CTCTAGGTTTTGTCTATCATCTCAGTTCAGAGGCAACGAAACTGGACTCATTACTCCAAATAAACATGGA
CTTTTACAAAACCCATATCGTATACCACCACTTTTTCCCATCAAGTCATTTGTTAAAACTAAATGTAAGA
AAAATCTGCTAGAGGAAAACTTTGAGGAACATTCAATGTCACCTGAAAGAGAAATGGGAAATGAGAACAT
TCCAAGTACAGTGAGCACAATTAGCCGTAATAACATTAGAGAAAATGTTTTTAAAGAAGCCAGCTCAAGC
AATATTAATGAAGTAGGTTCCAGTACTAATGAAGTGGGCTCCAGTTAAGGATCCGGCTGCTAACAAAGCC
CGAAAGGAAGCTGAGTTGGCTGCTGCCACCGCTGAGCAATAACTAGCATAACCCCTTGGGGCCTCTAAAC
GGGTCTTGAGGGGTTTTTTGCTGAAAGGAGGAACTATATCCGGATATCCCGCAAGAGGCCCGGCAGTACC
GGCATAACCAAGCCTATGCCTACAGCATCCAG
