[The description below was written by a language model from this plasmid's Addgene catalogue record.]
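Description:
BRCA1-(894-1057) is a bacterial protein expression plasmid built on the Novagen pET15b backbone (about 5.7 kb without insert). It carries a 489 bp fragment of human BRCA1 encoding residues 894 to 1057, a segment from the central region of the protein. The fragment was inserted by restriction cloning between the NdeI and BamHI sites, both of which remain intact, so it can be excised or swapped. The plasmid is selected with ampicillin, is recorded as high copy, and is maintained in a standard cloning strain such as DH5alpha.

Expression is driven by the T7 promoter, so transcription depends on T7 RNA polymerase supplied by a DE3 lysogen host. The depositor notes that protein is produced in a BL21(DE3)-derived strain with IPTG induction. Cloning at NdeI places the BRCA1 fragment in frame with the His tag encoded by the backbone, giving an N-terminally His-tagged polypeptide that can be purified by immobilised metal affinity chromatography. The insert can be sequence-verified from the flanking T7 promoter and T7 terminator primer sites.

The associated publication characterises segments of the BRCA1 central region as an intrinsically disordered scaffold for multiple protein-protein and protein-DNA interactions. This construct therefore serves to produce one defined recombinant segment for that kind of biophysical, structural and binding analysis. No feature table was supplied, so details such as the origin of replication, any lac operator or lacI elements, and any protease cleavage site between the tag and the insert are not stated here beyond what the pET15b backbone name implies.
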