Addgene plasmid #35074: BRCA1-(894-1057)
Depositing lab: Cheryl Arrowsmith. Depositing organization: University Health Network. Publication: Characterization of segments from the central region of BRCA1: an intrinsically disordered scaffold for multiple protein-protein and protein-DNA interactions?. Mark WY, Liao JC, Lu Y, Ayed A, Laister R, Szymczyna B, Chakrabartty A, Arrowsmith CH. J Mol Biol. 2005 Jan 14;345(2):275-87. 10.1016/j.jmb.2004.10.045 PubMed 15571721.
Backbone
  Vector backbone: pET15b
  Backbone manufacturer: Novagen
  Backbone size w/o insert (bp): 5700
Growth in bacteria
  Bacterial resistance: Ampicillin, 100 μg/mL
  Growth temperature: 37°C
  Growth strain: DH5alpha
  Copy number: High Copy
Gene/Insert
  Gene/Insert name: BRCA1
  Species: H. sapiens (human)
  Insert size (bp): 489
  Mutation: Contains aa 894-1057
  Entrez Gene: BRCA1 (a.k.a. BRCAI, BRCC1, BROVCA1, FANCS, IRIS, PNCA4, PPP1R53, PSCP, RNF53)
  Promoter: T7
  Tag / fusion protein: His (N terminal on backbone)
  Cloning method: Restriction Enzyme; 5′ cloning site NdeI (not destroyed); 3′ cloning site BamHI (not destroyed)
  Sequencing primers: 5′ T7; 3′ T7-term
Terms and licenses: Academic/Nonprofit Terms; Industry Terms: Not Available to Industry
Depositor comments: Protein expression in BL21DE3-Gold. Induce culture at OD600=0.8 with 0.5mM IPTG, 37oC for 3 hours.
How to cite: BRCA1-(894-1057) was a gift from Cheryl Arrowsmith (Addgene plasmid # 35074 ; http://n2t.net/addgene:35074 ; RRID:Addgene_35074)
